Addgene plasmid #18955: HA-HIF1alpha P402A/P564A-pcDNA3
Depositing lab: William Kaelin. Publication: The hypoxia-inducible factor 2alpha N-terminal and C-terminal transactivation domains cooperate to promote renal tumorigenesis in vivo. Yan Q, Bartz S, Mao M, Li L, Kaelin WG. Mol Cell Biol. 2007 Mar . 27(6):2092-102. 10.1128/MCB.01514-06 PubMed 17220275.
Backbone
  Vector backbone: pcDNA3
  Backbone manufacturer: Invitrogen
  Backbone size w/o insert (bp): 5433
  Vector type: Mammalian Expression
  Selectable markers: Neomycin (select with G418)
Growth in bacteria
  Bacterial resistance: Ampicillin, 100 μg/mL
  Growth temperature: 37°C
  Growth strain: DH5alpha
  Growth instructions: DH5alpha
  Copy number: High Copy
Gene/Insert
  Gene/Insert name: Hypoxia inducible factor 1 alpha (alt name: HIF1a)
  Species: H. sapiens (human)
  Insert size (bp): 2505
  Mutation: cDNA changed amino acids: Proline 402 to Alanine Proline 564 to Alanine
  GenBank ID: NM_001530
  Entrez Gene: HIF1A (a.k.a. HIF-1-alpha, HIF-1A, HIF-1alpha, HIF1, HIF1-ALPHA, MOP1, PASD8, bHLHe78)
  Tag / fusion protein: HA-tag (N terminal on backbone)
  Cloning method: Restriction Enzyme; 5′ cloning site BamH I (not destroyed); 3′ cloning site EcoR I (destroyed during cloning)
  Sequencing primers: 5′ T7; 3′ SP6
Terms and licenses: Academic/Nonprofit Terms; Industry Terms: Not Available to Industry
How to cite: HA-HIF1alpha P402A/P564A-pcDNA3 was a gift from William Kaelin (Addgene plasmid # 18955 ; http://n2t.net/addgene:18955 ; RRID:Addgene_18955)
