[The description below was written by a language model from this plasmid's Addgene catalogue record.]
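Description:
HA-HIF1alpha P402A/P564A-pcDNA3 is a mammalian expression plasmid built on the Invitrogen pcDNA3 backbone (about 5.4 kb without insert) that carries a roughly 2.5 kb human HIF1A cDNA encoding hypoxia-inducible factor 1 alpha. It is maintained in E. coli as a high-copy plasmid under ampicillin selection, and it carries a neomycin resistance marker so that transfected mammalian cells can be selected with G418 to derive stable lines. The record does not list the promoter explicitly, but pcDNA3 normally drives inserts from the CMV immediate-early promoter. The T7 and SP6 sites that flank the polylinker in this backbone are the recorded sequencing primer positions. The insert was placed by restriction cloning between BamHI, which was retained, and EcoRI, which was destroyed during cloning.

The encoded protein carries an N-terminal HA epitope tag, supplied from the backbone side, which allows detection or immunoprecipitation with anti-HA antibodies. The cDNA contains two substitutions, proline 402 to alanine and proline 564 to alanine. These prolines are the residues hydroxylated by oxygen-dependent prolyl hydroxylases, a modification that lets the VHL ubiquitin ligase complex recognise HIF1 alpha and send it for proteasomal degradation. Replacing both with alanine is therefore expected to yield a HIF1 alpha variant that escapes this degradation and stays stable under normal oxygen levels. The construct is suited to expressing stabilised HIF1 alpha in mammalian cells to study hypoxia-responsive transcription without hypoxia. The associated work concerned HIF transactivation domains in renal tumorigenesis. No annotated feature table was provided, so individual backbone elements cannot be confirmed from the record.
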