>Addgene plasmid #18955 | HA-HIF1alpha P402A/P564A-pcDNA3 | addgene partial sequence | sequence record 91379 | hHIF1-R 5'-CCTTTTCCTGCTCTGTTTGG-3'
TGGTGATGATGTGGCACTAGTAGTTTCTTTATGTATGTGGGTAGGAGATGGAGATGCAATCAATATTTTA
ATGTCTTCCATACGGTCTTTTGTCACTGTTTTTAATTCATCAGTGGTGGCAGTGGTAGTGGTGGCATTAG
CAGTAGGTTCTTGTATTTGAGTCTGCTGGAATACTGTAACTGTGCTTTGAGGACTTGCGCTTTCAGGGCT
TGCGGAACTGCTTTCTAATGGTGACAACTGATCGAAGGAACGTAACTGGAAGTCATCATCCATTGGGATA
TAAGCAGCTAACATCTCCAAGTCTAAATCTGTGTCCTGAGTAGAAAATGGGTTCTTTGCTTCTGTGTCTT
CAGCAAAAAGTTTTTCTACCAATTCCAACTTGAATTCATTGACCATATCACTATCCACATAAAAACAATA
TTCACTGGGACTATTAGGCTCAGGTGAACTTTGTCTAGTGCTTCCATCGGAAGGACTAGGTGTCTGATCC
TGAATCTGGGGCATGGTAAAAGAAAGTTCCAGTGACTCTGGATTTGGTTCTAATTTTAATGCAACTTCTT
GATTGAGTGCAGGGTCAGCACTACTTCGAAGTGGCTTTGGCGTTTCAGCGGTGGGTAATGGAGACATTGC
CAAATTTATATTCTGTAATTTTTCGTTGGGTGAGGGGAGCATTACATCATTATATAATGGTACTTCCTCA
AGTTGCTGGTCATCAGTTTCTGTGTCGTTGCTGCCAAAATCTAAAGATATGATTGTGTCTCCAGCGGCTG
CGGCCAGCAAAGTTAAAGCATCAGGTTCCTTCTTAAGTTTGTCAAAGAGGCTACTTGTATCTTCTGATTC
AACTTTGGTGAATAGCTGAGTCATTTTCATATCTGAAG
