>Addgene plasmid #18955 | HA-HIF1alpha P402A/P564A-pcDNA3 | addgene partial sequence | sequence record 91381 | hHIF-F 5'-TGGAAGGTATTGCACTGCAC-3'
ACCAACCTCAGTGTGGGTATAAGAAACCACCTATGACCTGCTTGGTGCTGATTTGTGAACCCATTCCTCA
CCCATCAAATATTGAAATTCCTTTAGATAGCAAGACTTTCCTCAGTCGACACAGCCTGGATATGAAATTT
TCTTATTGTGATGAAAGAATTACCGAATTGATGGGATATGAGCCAGAAGAACTTTTAGGCCGCTCAATTT
ATGAATATTATCATGCTTTGGACTCTGATCATCTGACCAAAACTCATCATGATATGTTTACTAAAGGACA
AGTCACCACAGGACAGTACAGGATGCTTGCCAAAAGAGGTGGATATGTCTGGGTTGAAACTCAAGCAACT
GTCATATATAACACCAAGAATTCTCAACCACAGTGCATTGTATGTGTGAATTACGTTGTGAGTGGTATTA
TTCAGCACGACTTGATTTTCTCCCTTCAACAAACAGAATGTGTCCTTAAACCGGTTGAATCTTCAGATAT
GAAAATGACTCAGCTATTCACCAAAGTTGAATCAGAAGATACAAGTAGCCTCTTTGACAAACTTAAGAAG
GAACCTGATGCTTTAACTTTGCTGGCCGCAGCCGCTGGAGACACAATCATATCTTTAGATTTTGGCAGCA
ACGACACAGAAACTGATGACCAGCAACTTGAGGAAGTACCATTATATAATGATGTAATGCTCCCCTCACC
CAACGAAAAATTACAGAATATAAATTTGGCAATGTCTCCATTACCCACCGCTGAAACGCCAAAGCCACTT
CGAAGTAGTGCTGACCCTGCACTCAATCAAGAAGTTGCATTAAAATTAGAACCAAATCCAGAGTCACTGG
AACTTTCTTTTACCATGCCCCAGATTCAGGATCAGACACCTAGTCCTTCCGATGGAAGCA
