LOCUS       Exported 7937 bp ds-DNA circular SYN 12-MAY-2021
DEFINITION  synthetic circular DNA
ACCESSION   .
VERSION     .
KEYWORDS    HA-HIF1alpha P402A/P564A-pcDNA3
SOURCE      synthetic DNA construct
  ORGANISM  synthetic DNA construct
REFERENCE   1 (bases 1 to 7937)
  AUTHORS   Yan Q, Bartz S, Mao M, Li L, Kaelin WG
  TITLE     The hypoxia-inducible factor 2alpha N-terminal and C-terminal
            transactivation domains cooperate to promote renal tumorigenesis in
            vivo.
  JOURNAL   Mol Cell Biol. 2007 Mar . 27(6):2092-102.
  PUBMED    17220275
REFERENCE   2 (bases 1 to 7937)
  AUTHORS   .
  TITLE     Direct Submission
  JOURNAL   Exported May 12, 2021 from SnapGene Server 1.1.58
            http://www.snapgene.com
FEATURES             Location/Qualifiers
     source          1..7937
                     /organism="synthetic DNA construct"
                     /mol_type="other DNA"
     primer_bind     complement(46..65)
                     /label=pRS-marker
                     /note="pRS vectors, use to sequence yeast selectable
                     marker"
     enhancer        237..616
                     /label=CMV enhancer
                     /note="human cytomegalovirus immediate early enhancer"
     promoter        617..820
                     /label=CMV promoter
                     /note="human cytomegalovirus (CMV) immediate early
                     promoter"
     primer_bind     771..791
                     /label=CMV-F
                     /note="Human CMV immediate early promoter, forward primer"
     primer_bind     865..884
                     /label=T7
                     /note="T7 promoter, forward primer"
     promoter        865..883
                     /label=T7 promoter
                     /note="promoter for bacteriophage T7 RNA polymerase"
     CDS             906..932
                     /codon_start=1
                     /product="HA (human influenza hemagglutinin) epitope tag"
                     /label=HA
                     /translation="YPYDVPDYA"
     regulatory      945..954
                     /regulatory_class="other"
                     /note="vertebrate consensus sequence for strong initiation
                     of translation (Kozak, 1987)"
     promoter        complement(3492..3510)
                     /label=SP6 promoter
                     /note="promoter for bacteriophage SP6 RNA polymerase"
     primer_bind     complement(3493..3510)
                     /label=SP6
                     /note="SP6 promoter, forward primer"
     primer_bind     complement(3530..3547)
                     /label=BGH-rev
                     /note="Bovine growth hormone terminator, reverse primer.
                     Also called BGH reverse"
     polyA_signal    3536..3760
                     /label=bGH poly(A) signal
                     /note="bovine growth hormone polyadenylation signal"
     rep_origin      3806..4234
                     /direction=RIGHT
                     /label=f1 ori
                     /note="f1 bacteriophage origin of replication; arrow
                     indicates direction of (+) strand synthesis"
     primer_bind     complement(3893..3912)
                     /label=F1ori-R
                     /note="F1 origin, reverse primer"
     primer_bind     4103..4124
                     /label=F1ori-F
                     /note="F1 origin, forward primer"
     primer_bind     complement(4243..4263)
                     /label=pBABE 3'
                     /note="SV40 enhancer, reverse primer for pBABE vectors"
     promoter        4248..4577
                     /label=SV40 promoter
                     /note="SV40 enhancer and early promoter"
     rep_origin      4428..4563
                     /label=SV40 ori
                     /note="SV40 origin of replication"
     primer_bind     4490..4509
                     /label=SV40pro-F
                     /note="SV40 promoter/origin, forward primer"
     CDS             4644..5438
                     /codon_start=1
                     /gene="aph(3')-II (or nptII)"
                     /product="aminoglycoside phosphotransferase from Tn5"
                     /label=NeoR/KanR
                     /note="confers resistance to neomycin, kanamycin, and G418
                     (Geneticin(R))"
                     /translation="MIEQDGLHAGSPAAWVERLFGYDWAQQTIGCSDAAVFRLSAQGRP
                     VLFVKTDLSGALNELQDEAARLSWLATTGVPCAAVLDVVTEAGRDWLLLGEVPGQDLLS
                     SHLAPAEKVSIMADAMRRLHTLDPATCPFDHQAKHRIERARTRMEAGLVDQDDLDEEHQ
                     GLAPAELFARLKARMPDGEDLVVTHGDACLPNIMVENGRFSGFIDCGRLGVADRYQDIA
                     LATRDIAEELGGEWADRFLVLYGIAAPDSQRIAFYRLLDEFF"
     primer_bind     complement(4698..4717)
                     /label=Neo-R
                     /note="Neomycin resistance gene, reverse primer"
     primer_bind     5308..5327
                     /label=Neo-F
                     /note="Neomycin resistance gene, forward primer"
     polyA_signal    5612..5733
                     /label=SV40 poly(A) signal
                     /note="SV40 polyadenylation signal"
     primer_bind     complement(5649..5668)
                     /label=SV40pA-R
                     /note="SV40 polyA, reverse primer"
     primer_bind     5703..5722
                     /label=EBV-rev
                     /note="SV40 polyA terminator, reverse primer"
     primer_bind     complement(5782..5798)
                     /label=M13 rev
                     /note="common sequencing primer, one of multiple similar
                     variants"
     primer_bind     complement(5782..5798)
                     /label=M13 Reverse
                     /note="In lacZ gene. Also called M13-rev"
     primer_bind     complement(5795..5817)
                     /label=M13/pUC Reverse
                     /note="In lacZ gene"
     protein_bind    5806..5822
                     /label=lac operator
                     /bound_moiety="lac repressor encoded by lacI"
                     /note="The lac repressor binds to the lac operator to
                     inhibit transcription in E. coli. This inhibition can be
                     relieved by adding lactose or
                     isopropyl-beta-D-thiogalactopyranoside (IPTG)."
     promoter        complement(5830..5860)
                     /label=lac promoter
                     /note="promoter for the E. coli lac operon"
     protein_bind    5875..5896
                     /label=CAP binding site
                     /bound_moiety="E. coli catabolite activator protein"
                     /note="CAP binding activates transcription in the presence
                     of cAMP."
     primer_bind     complement(6013..6030)
                     /label=L4440
                     /note="L4440 vector, forward primer"
     rep_origin      complement(6184..6772)
                     /direction=LEFT
                     /label=ori
                     /note="high-copy-number ColE1/pMB1/pBR322/pUC origin of
                     replication"
     primer_bind     complement(6264..6283)
                     /label=pBR322ori-F
                     /note="pBR322 origin, forward primer"
     CDS             complement(6943..7803)
                     /codon_start=1
                     /gene="bla"
                     /product="beta-lactamase"
                     /label=AmpR
                     /note="confers resistance to ampicillin, carbenicillin, and
                     related antibiotics"
                     /translation="MSIQHFRVALIPFFAAFCLPVFAHPETLVKVKDAEDQLGARVGYI
                     ELDLNSGKILESFRPEERFPMMSTFKVLLCGAVLSRIDAGQEQLGRRIHYSQNDLVEYS
                     PVTEKHLTDGMTVRELCSAAITMSDNTAANLLLTTIGGPKELTAFLHNMGDHVTRLDRW
                     EPELNEAIPNDERDTTMPVAMATTLRKLLTGELLTLASRQQLIDWMEADKVAGPLLRSA
                     LPAGWFIADKSGAGERGSRGIIAALGPDGKPSRIVVIYTTGSQATMDERNRQIAEIGAS
                     LIKHW"
     primer_bind     7566..7585
                     /label=Amp-R
                     /note="Ampicillin resistance gene, reverse primer"
     promoter        complement(7804..7908)
                     /gene="bla"
                     /label=AmpR promoter
ORIGIN
        1 tcgacggatc gggagatctc ccgatcccct atggtgcact ctcagtacaa tctgctctga
       61 tgccgcatag ttaagccagt atctgctccc tgcttgtgtg ttggaggtcg ctgagtagtg
      121 cgcgagcaaa atttaagcta caacaaggca aggcttgacc gacaattgca tgaagaatct
      181 gcttagggtt aggcgttttg cgctgcttcg cgatgtacgg gccagatata cgcgttgaca
      241 ttgattattg actagttatt aatagtaatc aattacgggg tcattagttc atagcccata
      301 tatggagttc cgcgttacat aacttacggt aaatggcccg cctggctgac cgcccaacga
      361 cccccgccca ttgacgtcaa taatgacgta tgttcccata gtaacgccaa tagggacttt
      421 ccattgacgt caatgggtgg agtatttacg gtaaactgcc cacttggcag tacatcaagt
      481 gtatcatatg ccaagtacgc cccctattga cgtcaatgac ggtaaatggc ccgcctggca
      541 ttatgcccag tacatgacct tatgggactt tcctacttgg cagtacatct acgtattagt
      601 catcgctatt accatggtga tgcggttttg gcagtacatc aatgggcgtg gatagcggtt
      661 tgactcacgg ggatttccaa gtctccaccc cattgacgtc aatgggagtt tgttttggca
      721 ccaaaatcaa cgggactttc caaaatgtcg taacaactcc gccccattga cgcaaatggg
      781 cggtaggcgt gtacggtggg aggtctatat aagcagagct ctctggctaa ctagagaacc
      841 cactgcttac tggcttatcg aaattaatac gactcactat agggagaccc aagcttacca
      901 tggcctaccc ctacgacgtg cccgactacg cctccctcgg atccgccacc atggagggcg
      961 ccggcggcgc gaacgacaag aaaaagataa gttctgaacg tcgaaaagaa aagtctcgag
     1021 atgcagccag atctcggcga agtaaagaat ctgaagtttt ttatgagctt gctcatcagt
     1081 tgccacttcc acataatgtg agttcgcatc ttgataaggc ctctgtgatg aggcttacca
     1141 tcagctattt gcgtgtgagg aaacttctgg atgctggtga tttggatatt gaagatgaca
     1201 tgaaagcaca gatgaattgc ttttatttga aagccttgga tggttttgtt atggttctca
     1261 cagatgatgg tgacatgatt tacatttctg ataatgtgaa caaatacatg ggattaactc
     1321 agtttgaact aactggacac agtgtgtttg attttactca tccatgtgac catgaggaaa
     1381 tgagagaaat gcttacacac agaaatggcc ttgtgaaaaa gggtaaagaa caaaacacac
     1441 agcgaagctt ttttctcaga atgaagtgta ccctaactag ccgaggaaga actatgaaca
     1501 taaagtctgc aacatggaag gtattgcact gcacaggcca cattcacgta tatgatacca
     1561 acagtaacca acctcagtgt gggtataaga aaccacctat gacctgcttg gtgctgattt
     1621 gtgaacccat tcctcaccca tcaaatattg aaattccttt agatagcaag actttcctca
     1681 gtcgacacag cctggatatg aaattttctt attgtgatga aagaattacc gaattgatgg
     1741 gatatgagcc agaagaactt ttaggccgct caatttatga atattatcat gctttggact
     1801 ctgatcatct gaccaaaact catcatgata tgtttactaa aggacaagtc accacaggac
     1861 agtacaggat gcttgccaaa agaggtggat atgtctgggt tgaaactcaa gcaactgtca
     1921 tatataacac caagaattct caaccacagt gcattgtatg tgtgaattac gttgtgagtg
     1981 gtattattca gcacgacttg attttctccc ttcaacaaac agaatgtgtc cttaaaccgg
     2041 ttgaatcttc agatatgaaa atgactcagc tattcaccaa agttgaatca gaagatacaa
     2101 gtagcctctt tgacaaactt aagaaggaac ctgatgcttt aactttgctg gccgcagccg
     2161 ctggagacac aatcatatct ttagattttg gcagcaacga cacagaaact gatgaccagc
     2221 aacttgagga agtaccatta tataatgatg taatgctccc ctcacccaac gaaaaattac
     2281 agaatataaa tttggcaatg tctccattac ccaccgctga aacgccaaag ccacttcgaa
     2341 gtagtgctga ccctgcactc aatcaagaag ttgcattaaa attagaacca aatccagagt
     2401 cactggaact ttcttttacc atgccccaga ttcaggatca gacacctagt ccttccgatg
     2461 gaagcactag acaaagttca cctgagccta atagtcccag tgaatattgt ttttatgtgg
     2521 atagtgatat ggtcaatgaa ttcaagttgg aattggtaga aaaacttttt gctgaagaca
     2581 cagaagcaaa gaacccattt tctactcagg acacagattt agacttggag atgttagctg
     2641 cttatatccc aatggatgat gacttccagt tacgttcctt cgatcagttg tcaccattag
     2701 aaagcagttc cgcaagccct gaaagcgcaa gtcctcaaag cacagttaca gtattccagc
     2761 agactcaaat acaagaacct actgctaatg ccaccactac cactgccacc actgatgaat
     2821 taaaaacagt gacaaaagac cgtatggaag acattaaaat attgattgca tctccatctc
     2881 ctacccacat acataaagaa actactagtg ccacatcatc accatataga gatactcaaa
     2941 gtcggacagc ctcaccaaac agagcaggaa aaggagtcat agaacagaca gaaaaatctc
     3001 atccaagaag ccctaacgtg ttatctgtcg ctttgagtca aagaactaca gttcctgagg
     3061 aagaactaaa tccaaagata ctagctttgc agaatgctca gagaaagcga aaaatggaac
     3121 atgatggttc actttttcaa gcagtaggaa ttggaacatt attacagcag ccagacgatc
     3181 atgcagctac tacatcactt tcttggaaac gtgtaaaagg atgcaaatct agtgaacaga
     3241 atggaatgga gcaaaagaca attattttaa taccctctga tttagcatgt agactgctgg
     3301 ggcaatcaat ggatgaaagt ggattaccac agctgaccag ttatgattgt gaagttaatg
     3361 ctcctataca aggcagcaga aacctactgc agggtgaaga attactcaga gctttggatc
     3421 aagttaactg acaattctgc agatatccat cacactggcg gccgctcgag catgcatcta
     3481 gagggcccta ttctatagtg tcacctaaat gctagagctc gctgatcagc ctcgactgtg
     3541 ccttctagtt gccagccatc tgttgtttgc ccctcccccg tgccttcctt gaccctggaa
     3601 ggtgccactc ccactgtcct ttcctaataa aatgaggaaa ttgcatcgca ttgtctgagt
     3661 aggtgtcatt ctattctggg gggtggggtg gggcaggaca gcaaggggga ggattgggaa
     3721 gacaatagca ggcatgctgg ggatgcggtg ggctctatgg cttctgaggc ggaaagaacc
     3781 agctggggct ctagggggta tccccnnnnn nnnnnnnnnn nnnnnnnnnn nnnnnnnnnn
     3841 nnnnnnnnnn nnnnnnnnnn nnnnnnnnnn nnnnnnnnnn nnnnnnnnnn nnnnnnnnnn
     3901 nnnnnnnnnn nnnnnnnnnn nnnnnnnnnc nnnnnnnnnn nnnnnnnnnn nnnnnnnnnn
     3961 nnnnnnnnnn nnnnnnnnnn nnnnnnnnnn nnnnnnnnnn nnnnnnnnnn nnnnnnnnnn
     4021 nannnnnnnn nnnnnnnnnn nnnnnnnnnn nnnnnnnnnn nnnnnnnnnn ncctttgacg
     4081 ttggagtcca cgttctttaa tagtggactc ttgttccaaa ctggaacaac actcaaccct
     4141 atctcggtct attcttttga tttataaggg attttgccga tttcggccta ttggttaaaa
     4201 aatgagctga tttaacaaaa atttaacgcg aattaattct gtggaatgtg tgtcagttag
     4261 ggtgtggaaa gtccccaggc tccccagcag gcagaagtat gcaaagcatg catctcaatt
     4321 agtcagcaac caggtgtgga aagtccccag gctccccagc aggcagaagt atgcaaagca
     4381 tgcatctcaa ttagtcagca accatagtcc cgcccctaac tccgcccatc ccgcccctaa
     4441 ctccgcccag ttccgcccat tctccgcccc atggctgact aatttttttt atttatgcag
     4501 aggccgaggc cgcctctgcc tctgagctat tccagaagta gtgaggaggc ttttttggag
     4561 gcctaggctt ttgcaaaaag ctcccgggag cttgtatatc cattttcgga tctgatcaag
     4621 agacaggatg aggatcgttt cgcatgattg aacaagatgg attgcacgca ggttctccgg
     4681 ccgcttgggt ggagaggcta ttcggctatg actgggcaca acagacaatc ggctgctctg
     4741 atgccgccgt gttccggctg tcagcgcagg ggcgcccggt tctttttgtc aagaccgacc
     4801 tgtccggtgc cctgaatgaa ctgcaggacg aggcagcgcg gctatcgtgg ctggccacga
     4861 cgggcgttcc ttgcgcagct gtgctcgacg ttgtcactga agcgggaagg gactggctgc
     4921 tattgggcga agtgccgggg caggatctcc tgtcatctca ccttgctcct gccgagaaag
     4981 tatccatcat ggctgatgca atgcggcggc tgcatacgct tgatccggct acctgcccat
     5041 tcgaccacca agcgaaacat cgcatcgagc gagcacgtac tcggatggaa gccggtcttg
     5101 tcgatcagga tgatctggac gaagagcatc aggggctcgc gccagccgaa ctgttcgcca
     5161 ggctcaaggc gcgcatgccc gacggcgagg atctcgtcgt gacccatggc gatgcctgct
     5221 tgccgaatat catggtggaa aatggccgct tttctggatt catcgactgt ggccggctgg
     5281 gtgtggcgga ccgctatcag gacatagcgt tggctacccg tgatattgct gaagagcttg
     5341 gcggcgaatg ggctgaccgc ttcctcgtgc tttacggtat cgccgctccc gattcgcagc
     5401 gcatcgcctt ctatcgcctt cttgacgagt tcttctgagc gggactctgg ggttcgaaat
     5461 gaccgaccaa gcgacgccca acctgccatc acgagatttc gattccaccg ccgccttcta
     5521 tgaaaggttg ggcttcggaa tcgttttccg ggacgccggc tggatgatcc tccagcgcgg
     5581 ggatctcatg ctggagttct tcgcccaccc caacttgttt attgcagctt ataatggtta
     5641 caaataaagc aatagcatca caaatttcac aaataaagca tttttttcac tgcattctag
     5701 ttgtggtttg tccaaactca tcaatgtatc ttatcatgtc tgtataccgt cgacctctag
     5761 ctagagcttg gcgtaatcat ggtcatagct gtttcctgtg tgaaattgtt atccgctcac
     5821 aattccacac aacatacgag ccggaagcat aaagtgtaaa gcctggggtg cctaatgagt
     5881 gagctaactc acattaattg cgttgcgctc actgcccgct ttccagtcgg gaaacctgtc
     5941 gtgccagctg cattaatgaa tcggccaacg cgcggggaga ggcggtttgc gtattgggcg
     6001 ctcttccgct tcctcgctca ctgactcgct gcgctcggtc gttcggctgc ggcgagcggt
     6061 atcagctcac tcaaaggcgg taatacggtt atccacagaa tcaggggata acgcaggaaa
     6121 gaacatgtga gcaaaaggcc agcaaaaggc caggaaccgt aaaaaggccg cgttgctggc
     6181 gtttttccat aggctccgcc cccctgacga gcatcacaaa aatcgacgct caagtcagag
     6241 gtggcgaaac ccgacaggac tataaagata ccaggcgttt ccccctggaa gctccctcgt
     6301 gcgctctcct gttccgaccc tgccgcttac cggatacctg tccgcctttc tcccttcggg
     6361 aagcgtggcg ctttctcata gctcacgctg taggtatctc agttcggtgt aggtcgttcg
     6421 ctccaagctg ggctgtgtgc acgaaccccc cgttcagccc gaccgctgcg ccttatccgg
     6481 taactatcgt cttgagtcca acccggtaag acacgactta tcgccactgg cagcagccac
     6541 tggtaacagg attagcagag cgaggtatgt aggcggtgct acagagttct tgaagtggtg
     6601 gcctaactac ggctacacta gaagaacagt atttggtatc tgcgctctgc tgaagccagt
     6661 taccttcgga aaaagagttg gtagctcttg atccggcaaa caaaccaccg ctggtagcgg
     6721 tggttttttt gtttgcaagc agcagattac gcgcagaaaa aaaggatctc aagaagatcc
     6781 tttgatcttt tctacggggt ctgacgctca gtggaacgaa aactcacgtt aagggatttt
     6841 ggtcatgaga ttatcaaaaa ggatcttcac ctagatcctt ttaaattaaa aatgaagttt
     6901 taaatcaatc taaagtatat atgagtaaac ttggtctgac agttaccaat gcttaatcag
     6961 tgaggcacct atctcagcga tctgtctatt tcgttcatcc atagttgcct gactccccgt
     7021 cgtgtagata actacgatac gggagggctt accatctggc cccagtgctg caatgatacc
     7081 gcgagaccca cgctcaccgg ctccagattt atcagcaata aaccagccag ccggaagggc
     7141 cgagcgcaga agtggtcctg caactttatc cgcctccatc cagtctatta attgttgccg
     7201 ggaagctaga gtaagtagtt cgccagttaa tagtttgcgc aacgttgttg ccattgctac
     7261 aggcatcgtg gtgtcacgct cgtcgtttgg tatggcttca ttcagctccg gttcccaacg
     7321 atcaaggcga gttacatgat cccccatgtt gtgcaaaaaa gcggttagct ccttcggtcc
     7381 tccgatcgtt gtcagaagta agttggccgc agtgttatca ctcatggtta tggcagcact
     7441 gcataattct cttactgtca tgccatccgt aagatgcttt tctgtgactg gtgagtactc
     7501 aaccaagtca ttctgagaat agtgtatgcg gcgaccgagt tgctcttgcc cggcgtcaat
     7561 acgggataat accgcgccac atagcagaac tttaaaagtg ctcatcattg gaaaacgttc
     7621 ttcggggcga aaactctcaa ggatcttacc gctgttgaga tccagttcga tgtaacccac
     7681 tcgtgcaccc aactgatctt cagcatcttt tactttcacc agcgtttctg ggtgagcaaa
     7741 aacaggaagg caaaatgccg caaaaaaggg aataagggcg acacggaaat gttgaatact
     7801 catactcttc ctttttcaat attattgaag catttatcag ggttattgtc tcatgagcgg
     7861 atacatattt gaatgtattt agaaaaataa acaaataggg gttccgcgca catttccccg
     7921 aaaagtgcca cctgacg
//
